Addgene plasmid #105537: pENN.AAV.CMVs.Pl.Cre.rBG
Purpose: AAV expression of Cre from CMV promoter
Depositing lab: James M. Wilson.
Backbone
  Vector backbone: pAAV
  Vector type: Mammalian Expression, AAV, Cre/Lox
Growth in bacteria
  Bacterial resistance: Ampicillin, 100 μg/mL
  Growth temperature: 37°C
  Growth strain: NEB Stable
  Copy number: Unknown
Gene/Insert
  Gene/Insert name: Cre
  Promoter: CMV
  Cloning method: Unknown
Terms and licenses: Academic/Nonprofit Terms; Industry Terms: Not Available to Industry
Depositor comments: Penn Vector Core number p1090
How to cite: pENN.AAV.CMVs.Pl.Cre.rBG was a gift from James M. Wilson (Addgene plasmid # 105537 ; http://n2t.net/addgene:105537 ; RRID:Addgene_105537) For viral preps, please replace (Addgene plasmid # 105537) in the above sentence with: (Addgene viral prep # 105537-AAV1), (Addgene viral prep # 105537-AAV2), (Addgene viral prep # 105537-AAV5), (Addgene viral prep # 105537-AAV6.2), (Addgene viral prep # 105537-AAV8), (Addgene viral prep # 105537-AAV9), or (Addgene viral prep # 105537-rh10)
