[The description below was written by a language model from this plasmid's Addgene catalogue record and pLannotate feature annotations shown in this document.]
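Description:
pENN.AAV.CMVs.Pl.Cre.rBG is an AAV cis (transfer) plasmid on a pAAV backbone, built to express Cre recombinase in mammalian cells from the CMV promoter. The annotated 5,342 nt sequence shows two AAV2 inverted terminal repeats, one near the end of the circular map and one downstream of the expression cassette. They bracket the payload and provide the signals needed for replication and packaging of the intervening DNA into AAV particles when rep, cap and helper functions are supplied in trans. Outside the ITRs, the bacterial backbone carries a high-copy ColE1/pUC-type origin, an f1 phage origin, and the β-lactamase gene with its own promoter for ampicillin selection. It also retains remnants of a lac cloning region (lacZα and lacI fragments, CAP site, lac promoter and operator), which have no evident role in the vector's function. The record lists a recombination-deficient E. coli strain for propagation, a common choice for preserving repeat-containing ITR plasmids.

The packaged cassette consists of a fragment of the human CMV immediate-early enhancer and the CMV promoter, followed by a chimeric β-globin/immunoglobulin heavy chain intron that typically improves transcript processing and expression. A short T7 promoter comes next, followed by the bacteriophage P1 Cre coding sequence and a rabbit β-globin polyadenylation signal (the "rBG" of the name). No tag, reporter or regulatory switch is annotated, so Cre should be expressed constitutively and broadly in transduced cells. The construct serves to deliver Cre by transfection or AAV transduction to recombine loxP-flanked alleles or activate Cre-dependent reporters and transgenes. The repository lists ready-made viral preparations in several capsid serotypes.
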