Features (pLannotate 1.2.2; 17 found; start..end, strand, type, name):
     69..341     +  enhancer       CMV enhancer (fragment): human cytomegalovirus immediate early enhancer
    343..542     +  promoter       CMV promoter: human cytomegalovirus (CMV) immediate early promoter
    681..813     +  intron         chimeric intron: chimera between introns from human β-globin and immunoglobulin heavy chain genes
    858..876     +  promoter       T7 promoter: promoter for bacteriophage T7 RNA polymerase
    927..1958    +  CDS            Cre: site-specific recombinase Cre is a site-specific recombinase from bacteriophage P1. Recombination occurs at loxP sequences.
   2101..2156    +  polyA_signal   β-globin poly(A) signal: rabbit β-globin polyadenylation signal (Gil and Proudfoot, 1987)
   2249..2379    +  repeat_region  AAV2 ITR (fragment): inverted terminal repeat of adeno-associated virus serotype 2 inverted
   2393..2550    +  CDS            lacZα (fragment): LacZα fragment of β-galactosidase; lacZ fragment
   2555..2983    +  rep_origin     f1 ori (sequence partly withheld): f1 bacteriophage origin of replication; arrow indicates direction of (+) strand synthesis
   3036..3140    +  promoter       AmpR promoter: bla
   3141..4001    +  CDS            AmpR: β-lactamase; bla; confers resistance to ampicillin, carbenicillin, and related antibiotics
   4172..4760    +  rep_origin     ori: high-copy-number ColE1/pMB1/pBR322/pUC origin of replication
   4943..5035    +  CDS            lacI (fragment): lac repressor; lacI; The lac repressor binds to the lac operator to inhibit transcription in E. coli. This inhibition can be relieved by adding lactose or isopropyl-β-D-thiogalactopyranoside (IPTG).
   5048..5069    +  protein_bind   CAP binding site: CAP binding activates transcription in the presence of cAMP. E. coli catabolite activator protein
   5084..5114    +  promoter       lac promoter: promoter for the E. coli lac operon
   5122..5138    +  protein_bind   lac operator: The lac repressor binds to the lac operator to inhibit transcription in E. coli. This inhibition can be relieved by adding lactose or isopropyl-β-D-thiogalactopyranoside (IPTG). lac repressor encoded by lacI
   5199..5329    -  repeat_region  AAV2 ITR (fragment): inverted terminal repeat of adeno-associated virus serotype 2 inverted
>Addgene plasmid #105537 | pENN.AAV.CMVs.Pl.Cre.rBG | addgene full sequence | sequence record 202428 | Addgene NGS Result
TAACCCGCCATGCTACTTATCTACCAGGGTAATGGGGATCCTCTAGAACTATAGCTAGCATGCCTGCAGG
CTGACCGCCCAACGACCCCCGCCCATTGACGTCAATAATGACGTATGTTCCCATAGTAACGCCAATAGGG
ACTTTCCATTGACGTCAATGGGTGGAGTATTTACGGTAAACTGCCCACTTGGCAGTACATCAAGTGTATC
ATATGCCAAGTCCGCCCCCTATTGACGTCAATGACGGTAAATGGCCCGCCTGGCATTATGCCCAGTACAT
GACCTTACGGGACTTTCCTACTTGGCAGTACATCTACGTATTAGTCATCGCTATTACCATGGTGATGCGG
TTTTGGCAGTACACCAATGGGCGTGGATAGCGGTTTGACTCACGGGGATTTCCAAGTCTCCACCCCATTG
ACGTCAATGGGAGTTTGTTTTGGCACCAAAATCAACGGGACTTTCCAAAATGTCGTAATAACCCCGCCCC
GTTGACGCAAATGGGCGGTAGGCGTGTACGGTGGGAGGTCTATATAAGCAGAGCTCGTTTAGTGAACCGT
CAGATCACTAGAAGCTTTATTGCGGTAGTTTATCACAGTTAAATTGCTAACGCAGTCAGTGCTTCTGACA
CAACAGTCTCGAACTTAAGCTGCAGAAGTTGGTCGTGAGGCACTGGGCAGGTAAGTATCAAGGTTACAAG
ACAGGTTTAAGGAGACCAATAGAAACTGGGCTTGTCGAGACAGAGAAGACTCTTGCGTTTCTGATAGGCA
CCTATTGGTCTTACTGACATCCACTTTGCCTTTCTCTCCACAGGTGTCCACTCCCAGTTCAATTACAGCT
CTTAAGGCTAGAGTACTTAATACGACTCACTATAGGCTAGCCTCGAGAATTGTACACTTTACTTAAAACC
ATTATCTGAGTGTGAAATGTCCAATTTACTGACCGTACACCAAAATTTGCCTGCATTACCGGTCGATGCA
ACGAGTGATGAGGTTCGCAAGAACCTGATGGACATGTTCAGGGATCGCCAGGCGTTTTCTGAGCATACCT
GGAAAATGCTTCTGTCCGTTTGCCGGTCGTGGGCGGCATGGTGCAAGTTGAATAACCGGAAATGGTTTCC
CGCAGAACCTGAAGATGTTCGCGATTATCTTCTATATCTTCAGGCGCGCGGTCTGGCAGTAAAAACTATC
CAGCAACATTTGGGCCAGCTAAACATGCTTCATCGTCGGTCCGGGCTGCCACGACCAAGTGACAGCAATG
CTGTTTCACTGGTTATGCGGCGGATCCGAAAAGAAAACGTTGATGCCGGTGAACGTGCAAAACAGGCTCT
AGCGTTCGAACGCACTGATTTCGACCAGGTTCGTTCACTCATGGAAAATAGCGATCGCTGCCAGGATATA
CGTAATCTGGCATTTCTGGGGATTGCTTATAACACCCTGTTACGTATAGCCGAAATTGCCAGGATCAGGG
TTAAAGATATCTCACGTACTGACGGTGGGAGAATGTTAATCCATATTGGCAGAACGAAAACGCTGGTTAG
CACCGCAGGTGTAGAGAAGGCACTTAGCCTGGGGGTAACTAAACTGGTCGAGCGATGGATTTCCGTCTCT
GGTGTAGCTGATGATCCGAATAACTACCTGTTTTGCCGGGTCAGAAAAAATGGTGTTGCCGCGCCATCTG
CCACCAGCCAGCTATCAACTCGCGCCCTGGAAGGGATTTTTGAAGCAACTCATCGATTGATTTACGGCGC
TAAGGATGACTCTGGTCAGAGATACCTGGCCTGGTCTGGACACAGTGCCCGTGTCGGAGCCGCGCGAGAT
ATGGCCCGCGCTGGAGTTTCAATACCGGAGATCATGCAAGCTGGTGGCTGGACCAATGTAAATATTGTCA
TGAACTATATCCGTAACCTGGATAGTGAAACAGGGGCAATGGTGCGCCTGCTGGAAGATGGCGATTAGCC
ATTAACGCGGCGTGGTACCTCTAGAGTCGACCCGGGCGGCCTCGAGGACGGGGTGAACTACGCCTGAGGA
TCCGATCTTTTTCCCTCTGCCAAAAATTATGGGGACATCATGAAGCCCCTTGAGCATCTGACTTCTGGCT
AATAAAGGAAATTTATTTTCATTGCAATAGTGTGTTGGAATTTTTTGTGTCTCTCACTCGGAAGCAATTC
GTTGATCTGAATTTCGACCACCCATAATACCCATTACCCTGGTAGATAAGTAGCATGGCGGGTTAATCAT
TAACTACAAGGAACCCCTAGTGATGGAGTTGGCCACTCCCTCTCTGCGCGCTCGCTCGCTCACTGAGGCC
GGGCGACCAAAGGTCGCCCGACGCCCGGGCTTTGCCCGGGCGGCCTCAGTGAGCGAGCGAGCGCGCAGCC
TTAATTAACCTAATTCACTGGCCGTCGTTTTACAACGTCGTGACTGGGAAAACCCTGGCGTTACCCAACT
TAATCGCCTTGCAGCACATCCCCCTTTCGCCAGCTGGCGTAATAGCGAAGAGGCCCGCACCGATCGCCCT
TCCCAACAGTTGCGCAGCCTGAATGGCGAATGGG
[124 nt withheld, positions 2555-2678]
C
[91 nt withheld, positions 2680-2770]
A
[49 nt withheld, positions 2772-2820]
CCTTTGACGTTGGAGTCCACGTTCTTT
[37 nt withheld, positions 2848-2884]
ACCCTATCTCGGTCTATTCTTTTGATTTATAAGGGATTTTGCCGATTTCGGCCTATTGGTTAAAAAATGA
GCTGATTTAACAAAAATTTAACGCGAATTTTAACAAAATATTAACGCTTACAATTTAGGTGGCACTTTTC
GGGGAAATGTGCGCGGAACCCCTATTTGTTTATTTTTCTAAATACATTCAAATATGTATCCGCTCATGAG
ACAATAACCCTGATAAATGCTTCAATAATATTGAAAAAGGAAGAGTATGAGTATTCAACATTTCCGTGTC
GCCCTTATTCCCTTTTTTGCGGCATTTTGCCTTCCTGTTTTTGCTCACCCAGAAACGCTGGTGAAAGTAA
AAGATGCTGAAGATCAGTTGGGTGCACGAGTGGGTTACATCGAACTGGATCTCAACAGCGGTAAGATCCT
TGAGAGTTTTCGCCCCGAAGAACGTTTTCCAATGATGAGCACTTTTAAAGTTCTGCTATGTGGCGCGGTA
TTATCCCGTATTGACGCCGGGCAAGAGCAACTCGGTCGCCGCATACACTATTCTCAGAATGACTTGGTTG
AGTACTCACCAGTCACAGAAAAGCATCTTACGGATGGCATGACAGTAAGAGAATTATGCAGTGCTGCCAT
AACCATGAGTGATAACACTGCGGCCAACTTACTTCTGACAACGATCGGAGGACCGAAGGAGCTAACCGCT
TTTTTGCACAACATGGGGGATCATGTAACTCGCCTTGATCGTTGGGAACCGGAGCTGAATGAAGCCATAC
CAAACGACGAGCGTGACACCACGATGCCTGTAGCAATGGCAACAACGTTGCGCAAACTATTAACTGGCGA
ACTACTTACTCTAGCTTCCCGGCAACAATTAATAGACTGGATGGAGGCGGATAAAGTTGCAGGACCACTT
CTGCGCTCGGCCCTTCCGGCTGGCTGGTTTATTGCTGATAAATCTGGAGCCGGTGAGCGTGGGTCTCGCG
GTATCATTGCAGCACTGGGGCCAGATGGTAAGCCCTCCCGTATCGTAGTTATCTACACGACGGGGAGTCA
GGCAACTATGGATGAACGAAATAGACAGATCGCTGAGATAGGTGCCTCACTGATTAAGCATTGGTAACTG
TCAGACCAAGTTTACTCATATATACTTTAGATTGATTTAAAACTTCATTTTTAATTTAAAAGGATCTAGG
TGAAGATCCTTTTTGATAATCTCATGACCAAAATCCCTTAACGTGAGTTTTCGTTCCACTGAGCGTCAGA
CCCCGTAGAAAAGATCAAAGGATCTTCTTGAGATCCTTTTTTTCTGCGCGTAATCTGCTGCTTGCAAACA
AAAAAACCACCGCTACCAGCGGTGGTTTGTTTGCCGGATCAAGAGCTACCAACTCTTTTTCCGAAGGTAA
CTGGCTTCAGCAGAGCGCAGATACCAAATACTGTTCTTCTAGTGTAGCCGTAGTTAGGCCACCACTTCAA
GAACTCTGTAGCACCGCCTACATACCTCGCTCTGCTAATCCTGTTACCAGTGGCTGCTGCCAGTGGCGAT
AAGTCGTGTCTTACCGGGTTGGACTCAAGACGATAGTTACCGGATAAGGCGCAGCGGTCGGGCTGAACGG
GGGGTTCGTGCACACAGCCCAGCTTGGAGCGAACGACCTACACCGAACTGAGATACCTACAGCGTGAGCT
ATGAGAAAGCGCCACGCTTCCCGAAGGGAGAAAGGCGGACAGGTATCCGGTAAGCGGCAGGGTCGGAACA
GGAGAGCGCACGAGGGAGCTTCCAGGGGGAAACGCCTGGTATCTTTATAGTCCTGTCGGGTTTCGCCACC
TCTGACTTGAGCGTCGATTTTTGTGATGCTCGTCAGGGGGGCGGAGCCTATGGAAAAACGCCAGCAACGC
GGCCTTTTTACGGTTCCTGGCCTTTTGCTGGCCTTTTGCTCACATGTTCTTTCCTGCGTTATCCCCTGAT
TCTGTGGATAACCGTATTACCGCCTTTGAGTGAGCTGATACCGCTCGCCGCAGCCGAACGACCGAGCGCA
GCGAGTCAGTGAGCGAGGAAGCGGAAGAGCGCCCAATACGCAAACCGCCTCTCCCCGCGCGTTGGCCGAT
TCATTAATGCAGCTGGCACGACAGGTTTCCCGACTGGAAAGCGGGCAGTGAGCGCAACGCAATTAATGTG
AGTTAGCTCACTCATTAGGCACCCCAGGCTTTACACTTTATGCTTCCGGCTCGTATGTTGTGTGGAATTG
TGAGCGGATAACAATTTCACACAGGAAACAGCTATGACCATGATTACGCCAGATTTAATTAAGGCCTTAA
TTAGGCTGCGCGCTCGCTCGCTCACTGAGGCCGCCCGGGCAAAGCCCGGGCGTCGGGCGACCTTTGGTCG
CCCGGCCTCAGTGAGCGAGCGAGCGCGCAGAGAGGGAGTGGCCAACTCCATCACTAGGGGTTCCTTGTAG
TTAATGAT
