>Addgene plasmid #105537 | pENN.AAV.CMVs.Pl.Cre.rBG | addgene partial sequence | sequence record 366132 | v160174
CTCGCTCACTGAGGCCGGSCGRSCAAAGSYCGSSCGWCGSSCGRSCTTTGSYCGSSCGGCCTCAGTGAGC
GAGCGAGCGCGCAGAGAGGGAGTGGCCAACTCCATCACTAGGGGTTCCTTGTAGTTAATGATTAACCCGC
CATGCTACTTATCTACCAGGGTAATGGGTATTATGGGTGGTCGAAATTCAGATCAACGAATTGCTTCCGA
GTGAGAGACACAAAAAATTCCAACACACTATTGCAATGAAAATAAATTTCCTTTATTAGCCAGAAGTCAG
ATGCTCAAGGGGCTTCATGATGTCCCCATAATTTTTGGCAGAGGGAAAAAGATCGGATCCTCAGGCGTAG
TTCACCCCGTCCTCGAGGCCGCCCGGGTCGACTCTAGAGGTACCACGCCGCGTTAATGGCTAATCGCCAT
CTTCCAGCAGGCGCACCATTGCCCCTGTTTCACTATCCAGGTTACGGATATAGTTCATGACAATATTTAC
ATTGGTCCAGCCACCAGCTTGCATGATCTCCGGTATTGAAACTCCAGCGCGGGCCATATCTCGCGCGGCT
CCGACACGGGCACTGTGTCCAGACCAGGCCAGGTATCTCTGACCAGAGTCATCCTTAGCGCCGTAAATCA
ATCGATGAGTTGCTTCAAAAATCCCTTCCAGGGCGCGAGTTGATAGCTGGCTGGTGGCAGATGGCGCGGC
AACACCATTTTTTCTGACCCGGCAAAACAGGTAGTTATTCGGATCATCAGCTACACCAGAGACGGAAATC
CATCGCTCGACCAGTTTAGTTACCCCCAGGCTAAGTGCCTTCTCTACACCTGCGGTGCTAACCAGCGTTT
TCGTTCTGCCAATATGGATTAACATTCTCCCACCGTCAGTACGTGAGATATCTTTAACCCTGATCCTGGC
AATTTCGGCTATACGTAACAGGGTGTTATAAGCAATCCCCAGAAATGCCAGATTACGTATATCCTGGCAG
CGATCGCTATTTTCCATGAGTGAACGAACCTGGTCGAAATCAGTGCGTTCGAACGCTAGAGCCTGTTTTG
CACGTTCACCGGCATCAACGTTTTCTTTTCGGATCCGCCGCATAACCAGTGAAACAGCATTGCTGTCACT
TGGTCGTGGCAGCCCGGACCGACGATGAAGCATGTTTAGCTGGCCCAAATGTTGCTGGATAGTTTTTACT
GCCAGACCGCGCGCCTGAAGATATAGAAGATAATCGCGAACATCTTCAGGTTCTGCGGGAAACCATTTCC
GGTTATTCAACTTGCACCATGCCGCCCACGACCGGCAAACGGACAGAAGCATTTTCCAGGTATGCTCAGA
AAACGCCTGGCGATCCCTGAACATGTCCATCAGGTTCTTGCGAACCTCATCACTCGTTGCATCGACCGGT
AATGCAGGCAAATTTTGGTGTACGGTCAGTAAATTGGACATTTCACACTCAGATAATGGTTTTAAGTAAA
GTGTACAATTCTCGAGGCTAGCCTATAGTGAGTCGTATTAAGTACTCTAGCCTTAAGAGCTGTAATTGAA
CTGGGAGTGGACACCTGTGGAGAGAAAGGCAAAGTGGATGTCAGTAAGACCAATAGGTGCCTATCAGAAA
CGCAAGAGTCTTCTCTGTCTCGACAAGCCCAGTTTCTATTGGTCTCCTTAAACCTGTCTTGTAACCTTGA
TACTTACCTGCCCAGTGCCTCACGACCAACTTCTGCAGCTTAAGTTCGAGACTGTTGTGTCAGAAGCACT
GACTGCGTTAGCAATTTAACTGTGATAAACTACCGCAATAAAGCTTCTAGTGATCTGACGGTTCACTAAA
CGAGCTCTGCTTATATAGACCTCCCACCGTACACGCCTACCGCCCATTTGCGTCAACGGGGCGGGGTTAT
TACGACATTTTGGAAAGTCCCGTTGATTTTGGTGCCAAAACAAACTCCCATTGACGTCAATGGGGTGGAG
ACTTGGAAATCCCCGTGAGTCAAACCGCTATCCACGCCCATTGGTGTACTGCCAAAACCGCATCACCATG
GTAATAGCGATGACTAATACGTAGATGTACTGCCAAGTAGGAAAGTCCCGTAAGGTCATGTACTGGGCAT
AATGCCAGGCGGGCCATTTACCGTCATTGACGTCAATAGGGGGCGGACTTGGCATATGATACACTTGATG
TACTGCCAAGTGGGCAGTTTACCGTAAATACTCCACCCATTGACGTCAATGGAAAGTCCCTATTGGCGTT
ACTATGGGAACATACGTCATTATTGACGTCAATGGGCGGGGGTCGTTGGGCGGTCAGCCTGCAGGCATGC
TAGCTATAGTTCTAGAGGATCCCCATTACCCTGGTAGATAAGTAGCATGGCGGGTTAATCATTAACTACA
AGGAACCCCTAGTGATGGAGTTGGCCACTCCCTCTCTGCGCGCTCG
